Addgene plasmid #59757: pCAG_smFP Myc
Purpose: encodes multiple copies of an epitope tag Myc
Depositing lab: Loren Looger. Depositing organization: HHMI, Janelia Research Campus. Publication: High-performance probes for light and electron microscopy. Viswanathan S, Williams ME, Bloss EB, Stasevich TJ, Speer CM, Nern A, Pfeiffer BD, Hooks BM, Li WP, English BP, Tian T, Henry GL, Macklin JJ, Patel R, Gerfen CR, Zhuang X, Wang Y, Rubin GM, Looger LL. Nat Methods. 2015 Jun;12(6):568-76. doi: 10.1038/nmeth.3365. Epub 2015 Apr 27. PubMed 25915120.
Backbone
  Vector backbone: pCAG
  Vector type: Mammalian Expression
Growth in bacteria
  Bacterial resistance: Ampicillin, 100 μg/mL
  Growth temperature: 37°C
  Growth strain: XL1 Blue
  Copy number: High Copy
Gene/Insert
  Gene/Insert name: smFP _Myc
  Species: Synthetic
  Promoter: CAG
  Cloning method: Restriction Enzyme; 5′ cloning site NotI (not destroyed); 3′ cloning site AgeI (not destroyed)
  Sequencing primers: 5′ GGTTCGGCTTCTGGCGTGTGACC; 3′ ttaaagcagcgtatccacat
Terms and licenses: Academic/Nonprofit Terms; Industry Terms: Not Available to Industry
How to cite: pCAG_smFP Myc was a gift from Loren Looger (Addgene plasmid # 59757 ; http://n2t.net/addgene:59757 ; RRID:Addgene_59757)
