[The description below was written by a language model from this plasmid's Addgene catalogue record and pLannotate feature annotations shown in this document.]
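Description:
pCAG_smFP Myc is a 7,038 bp mammalian expression plasmid on the pCAG backbone. It carries a synthetic "spaghetti monster" fluorescent protein (smFP) insert that, according to the record, encodes multiple copies of the Myc epitope tag. It is maintained in E. coli through a high-copy ColE1/pUC-type origin and selected with ampicillin via the bla gene and its own promoter. An SV40 origin is also present, which can support episomal replication in cells that supply large T antigen. The remaining lac promoter/operator, lacI and T3 promoter fragments appear to be carry-over from the cloning vector with no role in expression.

Expression is driven by the composite CAG promoter, annotated here as the CMV immediate-early enhancer, the chicken β-actin promoter and a chimeric β-actin/β-globin intron, which together give strong, broadly active transcription in mammalian cells. The insert was cloned between NotI and AgeI sites. The automated annotation recognises it only as a GFP-family fragment (matched to vsfGFP-9), which fits a GFP-derived scaffold, and it does not pick out the individual Myc tags. The record also does not state how many tags there are, where they sit, or whether the scaffold fluoresces.

Downstream of the insert lie a short chimeric intron, a WPRE that enhances transcript stability and expression, and a bGH polyadenylation signal. The rabbit β-globin poly(A) of the original backbone lies further on. The associated publication concerns high-performance probes for light and electron microscopy. This suggests use as a densely epitope-tagged marker protein detected with anti-Myc antibodies, giving strong immunolabelling of transfected cells.
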