Features (pLannotate 1.2.2; 24 found; start..end, strand, type, name):
      1..380     +  enhancer       CMV enhancer: human cytomegalovirus immediate early enhancer
    382..659     +  promoter       chicken β-actin promoter: No description available
    660..1676    +  intron         chimeric intron: chimera between introns from chicken β-actin and rabbit β-globin
   1674..1730    +  CDS            HBB (fragment): HBB_LEPEU - Experimental evidence at protein level: Swiss-Prot protein existence level 1. Involved in oxygen transport from the lung to the various peripheral tissues. From Lepus europaeus (European hare).
   1730..1746    +  misc_feature   MCS (fragment): multiple cloning site
   1907..2791    +  CDS            vsfGFP-9 (fragment): vsfGFP-9 is a basic (constitutively fluorescent) green fluorescent protein published in 2015, derived from Aequorea victoria. It has low acid sensitivity.
   2930..3062    +  intron         chimeric intron: chimera between introns from human β-globin and immunoglobulin heavy chain genes
   3071..3659    +  misc_feature   WPRE: woodchuck hepatitis virus posttranscriptional regulatory element
   3663..3679    +  misc_feature   MCS (fragment): pUC18/19 multiple cloning site
   3692..3803    +  polyA_signal   bGH poly(A) signal: bovine growth hormone polyadenylation signal
   3899..3917    -  promoter       T3 promoter: promoter for bacteriophage T3 RNA polymerase
   3976..4050    +  CDS            HBB (fragment): HBB_PONPY - Experimental evidence at transcript level: Swiss-Prot protein existence level 2. Involved in oxygen transport from the lung to the various peripheral tissues. From Pongo pygmaeus (Bornean orangutan).
   4121..4176    +  polyA_signal   β-globin poly(A) signal: rabbit β-globin polyadenylation signal (Gil and Proudfoot, 1987)
   4561..4577    -  protein_bind   lac operator: The lac repressor binds to the lac operator to inhibit transcription in E. coli. This inhibition can be relieved by adding lactose or isopropyl-β-D-thiogalactopyranoside (IPTG). lac repressor encoded by lacI
   4585..4615    -  promoter       lac promoter: promoter for the E. coli lac operon
   4630..4651    -  protein_bind   CAP binding site: CAP binding activates transcription in the presence of cAMP. E. coli catabolite activator protein
   4664..4703    -  CDS            lacI (fragment): lac repressor; lacI; The lac repressor binds to the lac operator to inhibit transcription in E. coli. This inhibition can be relieved by adding lactose or isopropyl-β-D-thiogalactopyranoside (IPTG).
   4710..4732    +  promoter       SV40 promoter (fragment): SV40 enhancer and early promoter
   4756..4891    +  rep_origin     SV40 ori: SV40 origin of replication
   4911..5045    +  polyA_signal   SV40 poly(A) signal: SV40 polyadenylation signal
   5047..5101    -  CDS            lacI (fragment): lac repressor; lacI; The lac repressor binds to the lac operator to inhibit transcription in E. coli. This inhibition can be relieved by adding lactose or isopropyl-β-D-thiogalactopyranoside (IPTG).
   5284..5872    -  rep_origin     ori: high-copy-number ColE1/pMB1/pBR322/pUC origin of replication
   6043..6903    -  CDS            AmpR: β-lactamase; bla; confers resistance to ampicillin, carbenicillin, and related antibiotics
   6904..7008    -  promoter       AmpR promoter: bla
>Addgene plasmid #59757 | pCAG_smFP Myc | addgene full sequence | sequence record 159506 | Addgene NGS result
GACATTGATTATTGACTAGTTATTAATAGTAATCAATTACGGGGTCATTAGTTCATAGCCCATATATGGA
GTTCCGCGTTACATAACTTACGGTAAATGGCCCGCCTGGCTGACCGCCCAACGACCCCCGCCCATTGACG
TCAATAATGACGTATGTTCCCATAGTAACGCCAATAGGGACTTTCCATTGACGTCAATGGGTGGAGTATT
TACGGTAAACTGCCCACTTGGCAGTACATCAAGTGTATCATATGCCAAGTACGCCCCCTATTGACGTCAA
TGACGGTAAATGGCCCGCCTGGCATTATGCCCAGTACATGACCTTATGGGACTTTCCTACTTGGCAGTAC
ATCTACGTATTAGTCATCGCTATTACCATGGTCGAGGTGAGCCCCACGTTCTGCTTCACTCTCCCCATCT
CCCCCCCCTCCCCACCCCCAATTTTGTATTTATTTATTTTTTAATTATTTTGTGCAGCGATGGGGGCGGG
GGGGGGGGGGGGGCGCGCGCCAGGCGGGGCGGGGCGGGGCGAGGGGCGGGGCGGGGCGAGGCGGAGAGGT
GCGGCGGCAGCCAATCAGAGCGGCGCGCTCCGAAAGTTTCCTTTTATGGCGAGGCGGCGGCGGCGGCGGC
CCTATAAAAAGCGAAGCGCGCGGCGGGCGGGAGTCGCTGCGCGCTGCCTTCGCCCCGTGCCCCGCTCCGC
CGCCGCCTCGCGCCGCCCGCCCCGGCTCTGACTGACCGCGTTACTCCCACAGGTGAGCGGGCGGGACGGC
CCTTCTCCTCCGGGCTGTAATTAGCGCTTGGTTTAATGACGGCTTGTTTCTTTTCTGTGGCTGCGTGAAA
GCCTTGAGGGGCTCCGGGAGGGCCCTTTGTGCGGGGGGAGCGGCTCGGGGGGTGCGTGCGTGTGTGTGTG
CGTGGGGAGCGCCGCGTGCGGCTCCGCGCTGCCCGGCGGCTGTGAGCGCTGCGGGCGCGGCGCGGGGCTT
TGTGCGCTCCGCAGTGTGCGCGAGGGGAGCGCGGCCGGGGGCGGTGCCCCGCGGTGCGGGGGGGGCTGCG
AGGGGAACAAAGGCTGCGTGCGGGGTGTGTGCGTGGGGGGGTGAGCAGGGGGTGTGGGCGCGTCGGTCGG
GCTGCAACCCCCCCTGCACCCCCCTCCCCGAGTTGCTGAGCACGGCCCGGCTTCGGGTGCGGGGCTCCGT
ACGGGGCGTGGCGCGGGGCTCGCCGTGCCGGGCGGGGGGTGGCGGCAGGTGGGGGTGCCGGGCGGGGCGG
GGCCGCCTCGGGCCGGGGAGGGCTCGGGGGAGGGGCGCGGCGGCCCCCGGAGCGCCGGCGGCTGTCGAGG
CGCGGCGAGCCGCAGCCATTGCCTTTTATGGTAATCGTGCGAGAGGGCGCAGGGACTTCCTTTGTCCCAA
ATCTGTGCGGAGCCGAAATCTGGGAGGCGCCGCCGCACCCCCTCTAGCGGGCGCGGGGCGAAGCGGTGCG
GCGCCGGCAGGAAGGAAATGGGCGGGGAGGGCCTTCGTGCGTCGCCGCGCCGCCGTCCCCTTCTCCCTCT
CCAGCCTCGGGGCTGTCCGCGGGGGGACGGCTGCCTTCGGGGGGGACGGGGCAGGGCGGGGTTCGGCTTC
TGGCGTGTGACCGGCGGCTCTAGAGCCTCTGCTAACCATGTTCATGCCTTCTTCTTTTTCCTACAGCTCC
TGGGCAACGTGCTGGTTATTGTGCTGTCTCATCATTTTGGCAAAGAATTCGGTACCGCGGGCCCGGCGCG
CCAGCTGGATATCTCCGGACCCGGGCTAGCGCAATTGCGGCCGCCACCATGGAGCAAAAACTGATATCGG
AGGAAGACTTGGCAGAGCAGAAACTGATTTCGGAAGAGGATCTTGCCGAACAAAAACTGATCAGTGAGGA
AGACCTTGCCGGAGTGTCGAAGGGTGAAGAGCTGTTCACCGGCGTGGTGCCCATCCTCGTCGAGCTGGAC
GGAGATGTCAATGGACATAAATTCTCCGTACGGGGAGAGGGCGAGGGCGACGCAACCAACGGTAAACTGA
CCCTGAAGTTCATTTGCACCACGGGTAAACTGCCCGTACCCTGGCCCACCCTGGTCACAACCTTGGGTGG
CGGAGTTCAGTGTTTTTCGCGGTATCCAGATCACATGAAGCAGCATGACTTTTTCAAGAGCGCTATGCCC
GAGGGTTACGTTCAAGAGAGGACCATCAGTTTCAAGGACGACGGCACCTACAAGACACGGGCTGAGGTGA
AATTCGAGGGTGATACACTCGTGAATCGTATCGAGCTGAAGGGCATAGATTTTAAGGAGGATGGCAATAT
CCTGGGCCACAAGTTGGAGTATAACTTCAACAGTCACAATGTCTATATAACTGCCGATAAGCAGAAGAAT
GGCATTAAAGCCAATTTCAAAATTCGTCACAATGTCGAAGGCGGCGCAGAACAGAAGCTCATCAGTGAAG
AGGATCTGGCCGCAGAGCAGAAACTCATTAGCGAGGAGGACTTGGGCGGAGGCGGCGAGCAGAAGCTGAT
ATCGGAGGAAGACCTGGCGGCCGAGCAAAAGCTCATCTCGGAGGAGGATCTCGCGGGAGGAGATGGAAGT
GTCCAGTTGGCGGATCACTACCAGCAGAATACGCCAATTGGTGACGGCCCCGTCCTTCTGCCGGATAACC
ACTACCTCTCCACCCAGTCGGTGCTGAGCAAGGACCCGAATGAAAAACGTGACCACATGGTTCTTCTTGA
GTTCGTCACGGCTGCGGGCATCACGTTGGGCATGGACGAACTGTACAAGGGCGCTGAACAGAAACTTATC
TCCGAGGAGGATCTGGCGGAACAGAAGCTGATCAGCGAAGAGGACCTGGCGGAGCAGAAACTTATCAGCG
AAGAGGATCTGTAAACCGGTGCTCGAGGTACCGATGAATAGCTAAGGTCGAGGCCGCAGGTAAGTATCAA
GGTTACAAGACAGGTTTAAGGAGACCAATAGAAACTGGGCTTGTCGAGACAGAGAAGACTCTTGCGTTTC
TGATAGGCACCTATTGGTCTTACTGACATCCACTTTGCCTTTCTCTCCACAGGTGTCGACAATCAACCTC
TGGATTACAAAATTTGTGAAAGATTGACTGGTATTCTTAACTATGTTGCTCCTTTTACGCTATGTGGATA
CGCTGCTTTAATGCCTTTGTATCATGCTATTGCTTCCCGTATGGCTTTCATTTTCTCCTCCTTGTATAAA
TCCTGGTTGCTGTCTCTTTATGAGGAGTTGTGGCCCGTTGTCAGGCAACGTGGCGTGGTGTGCACTGTGT
TTGCTGACGCAACCCCCACTGGTTGGGGCATTGCCACCACCTGTCAGCTCCTTTCCGGGACTTTCGCTTT
CCCCCTCCCTATTGCCACGGCGGAACTCATCGCCGCCTGCCTTGCCCGCTGCTGGACAGGGGCTCGGCTG
TTGGGCACTGACAATTCCGTGGTGTTGTCGGGGAAGCTGACGTCCTTTCCATGGCTGCTCGCCTGTGTTG
CCACCTGGATTCTGCGCGGGACGTCCTTCTGCTACGTCCCTTCGGCCCTCAATCCAGCGGACCTTCCTTC
CCGCGGCCTGCTGCCGGCTCTGCGGCCTCTTCCGCGTCTTCGCCTTCGCCCTCAGACGAGTCGGATCTCC
CTTTGGGCCGCCTCCCCGCCTGGAATTCGAGCTCGGTACGATCAGCCTCGACTGTGCCTTCTAGTTGCCA
GCCATCTGTTGTTTGCCCCTCCCCCGTGCCTTCCTTGACCCTGGAAGGTGCCACTCCCACTGTCCTTTCC
TAATAAAATGAGGAAATTGCATCGCATTGTCTGAGTAGGTGTCATTCTATTCTGGGGGGTGGGGTGGGGC
AGGACAGCAAGGGGGAGGATTGGGAAGACAATAGCCCAGCTTTTGTTCCCTTTAGTGAGGGTTAATTGCG
CGCTTGGCGTAATCATGGTCATAGCTGTTTCCTGTGTGAAATTGTTATCCGCTAATTCACTCCTCAGGTG
CAGGCTGCCTATCAGAAGGTGGTGGCTGGTGTGGCCAATGCCCTGGCTCACAAATACCACTGAGATCTTT
TTCCCTCTGCCAAAAATTATGGGGACATCATGAAGCCCCTTGAGCATCTGACTTCTGGCTAATAAAGGAA
ATTTATTTTCATTGCAATAGTGTGTTGGAATTTTTTGTGTCTCTCACTCGGAAGGACATATGGGAGGGCA
AATCATTTAAAACATCAGAATGAGTATTTGGTTTAGAGTTTGGCAACATATGCCCATATGCTGGCTGCCA
TGAACAAAGGTTGGCTATAAAGAGGTCATCAGTATATGAAACAGCCCCCTGCTGTCCATTCCTTATTCCA
TAGAAAAGCCTTGACTTGAGGTTAGATTTTTTTTATATTTTGTTTTGTGTTATTTTTTTCTTTAACATCC
CTAAAATTTTCCTTACATGTTTTACTAGCCAGATTTTTCCTCCTCTCCTGACTACTCCCAGTCATAGCTG
TCCCTCTTCTCTTATGGAGATCCCTCGACCTGCAGCCCAAGCTTGGCGTAATCATGGTCATAGCTGTTTC
CTGTGTGAAATTGTTATCCGCTCACAATTCCACACAACATACGAGCCGGAAGCATAAAGTGTAAAGCCTG
GGGTGCCTAATGAGTGAGCTAACTCACATTAATTGCGTTGCGCTCACTGCCCGCTTTCCAGTCGGGAAAC
CTGTCGTGCCAGCGGATCCGCATCTCAATTAGTCAGCAACCATAGTCCCGCCCCTAACTCCGCCCATCCC
GCCCCTAACTCCGCCCAGTTCCGCCCATTCTCCGCCCCATGGCTGACTAATTTTTTTTATTTATGCAGAG
GCCGAGGCCGCCTCGGCCTCTGAGCTATTCCAGAAGTAGTGAGGAGGCTTTTTTGGAGGCCTAGGCTTTT
GCAAAAAGCTAACTTGTTTATTGCAGCTTATAATGGTTACAAATAAAGCAATAGCATCACAAATTTCACA
AATAAAGCATTTTTTTCACTGCATTCTAGTTGTGGTTTGTCCAAACTCATCAATGTATCTTATCATGTCT
GGATCCGCTGCATTAATGAATCGGCCAACGCGCGGGGAGAGGCGGTTTGCGTATTGGGCGCTCTTCCGCT
TCCTCGCTCACTGACTCGCTGCGCTCGGTCGTTCGGCTGCGGCGAGCGGTATCAGCTCACTCAAAGGCGG
TAATACGGTTATCCACAGAATCAGGGGATAACGCAGGAAAGAACATGTGAGCAAAAGGCCAGCAAAAGGC
CAGGAACCGTAAAAAGGCCGCGTTGCTGGCGTTTTTCCATAGGCTCCGCCCCCCTGACGAGCATCACAAA
AATCGACGCTCAAGTCAGAGGTGGCGAAACCCGACAGGACTATAAAGATACCAGGCGTTTCCCCCTGGAA
GCTCCCTCGTGCGCTCTCCTGTTCCGACCCTGCCGCTTACCGGATACCTGTCCGCCTTTCTCCCTTCGGG
AAGCGTGGCGCTTTCTCATAGCTCACGCTGTAGGTATCTCAGTTCGGTGTAGGTCGTTCGCTCCAAGCTG
GGCTGTGTGCACGAACCCCCCGTTCAGCCCGACCGCTGCGCCTTATCCGGTAACTATCGTCTTGAGTCCA
ACCCGGTAAGACACGACTTATCGCCACTGGCAGCAGCCACTGGTAACAGGATTAGCAGAGCGAGGTATGT
AGGCGGTGCTACAGAGTTCTTGAAGTGGTGGCCTAACTACGGCTACACTAGAAGAACAGTATTTGGTATC
TGCGCTCTGCTGAAGCCAGTTACCTTCGGAAAAAGAGTTGGTAGCTCTTGATCCGGCAAACAAACCACCG
CTGGTAGCGGTGGTTTTTTTGTTTGCAAGCAGCAGATTACGCGCAGAAAAAAAGGATCTCAAGAAGATCC
TTTGATCTTTTCTACGGGGTCTGACGCTCAGTGGAACGAAAACTCACGTTAAGGGATTTTGGTCATGAGA
TTATCAAAAAGGATCTTCACCTAGATCCTTTTAAATTAAAAATGAAGTTTTAAATCAATCTAAAGTATAT
ATGAGTAAACTTGGTCTGACAGTTACCAATGCTTAATCAGTGAGGCACCTATCTCAGCGATCTGTCTATT
TCGTTCATCCATAGTTGCCTGACTCCCCGTCGTGTAGATAACTACGATACGGGAGGGCTTACCATCTGGC
CCCAGTGCTGCAATGATACCGCGAGACCCACGCTCACCGGCTCCAGATTTATCAGCAATAAACCAGCCAG
CCGGAAGGGCCGAGCGCAGAAGTGGTCCTGCAACTTTATCCGCCTCCATCCAGTCTATTAATTGTTGCCG
GGAAGCTAGAGTAAGTAGTTCGCCAGTTAATAGTTTGCGCAACGTTGTTGCCATTGCTACAGGCATCGTG
GTGTCACGCTCGTCGTTTGGTATGGCTTCATTCAGCTCCGGTTCCCAACGATCAAGGCGAGTTACATGAT
CCCCCATGTTGTGCAAAAAAGCGGTTAGCTCCTTCGGTCCTCCGATCGTTGTCAGAAGTAAGTTGGCCGC
AGTGTTATCACTCATGGTTATGGCAGCACTGCATAATTCTCTTACTGTCATGCCATCCGTAAGATGCTTT
TCTGTGACTGGTGAGTACTCAACCAAGTCATTCTGAGAATAGTGTATGCGGCGACCGAGTTGCTCTTGCC
CGGCGTCAATACGGGATAATACCGCGCCACATAGCAGAACTTTAAAAGTGCTCATCATTGGAAAACGTTC
TTCGGGGCGAAAACTCTCAAGGATCTTACCGCTGTTGAGATCCAGTTCGATGTAACCCACTCGTGCACCC
AACTGATCTTCAGCATCTTTTACTTTCACCAGCGTTTCTGGGTGAGCAAAAACAGGAAGGCAAAATGCCG
CAAAAAAGGGAATAAGGGCGACACGGAAATGTTGAATACTCATACTCTTCCTTTTTCAATATTATTGAAG
CATTTATCAGGGTTATTGTCTCATGAGCGGATACATATTTGAATGTATTTAGAAAAATAAACAAATAGGG
GTTCCGCGCACATTTCCCCGAAAAGTGCCACCTGGGTC
