>Addgene plasmid #59757 | pCAG_smFP Myc | depositor partial sequence | sequence record 94154 | CDS
ATGGAGCAAAAACTGATATCGGAGGAAGACTTGGCAGAGCAGAAACTGATTTCGGAAGAGGATCTTGCCG
AACAAAAACTGATCAGTGAGGAAGACCTTGCCGGAGTGTCGAAGGGTGAAGAGCTGTTCACCGGCGTGGT
GCCCATCCTCGTCGAGCTGGACGGAGATGTCAATGGACATAAATTCTCCGTACGGGGAGAGGGCGAGGGC
GACGCAACCAACGGTAAACTGACCCTGAAGTTCATTTGCACCACGGGTAAACTGCCCGTACCCTGGCCCA
CCCTGGTCACAACCTTGGGTGGCGGAGTTCAGTGTTTTTCGCGGTATCCAGATCACATGAAGCAGCATGA
CTTTTTCAAGAGCGCTATGCCCGAGGGTTACGTTCAAGAGAGGACCATCAGTTTCAAGGACGACGGCACC
TACAAGACACGGGCTGAGGTGAAATTCGAGGGTGATACACTCGTGAATCGTATCGAGCTGAAGGGCATAG
ATTTTAAGGAGGATGGCAATATCCTGGGCCACAAGTTGGAGTATAACTTCAACAGTCACAATGTCTATAT
AACTGCCGATAAGCAGAAGAATGGCATTAAAGCCAATTTCAAAATTCGTCACAATGTCGAAGGCGGCGCA
GAACAGAAGCTCATCAGTGAAGAGGATCTGGCCGCAGAGCAGAAACTCATTAGCGAGGAGGACTTGGGCG
GAGGCGGCGAGCAGAAGCTGATATCGGAGGAAGACCTGGCGGCCGAGCAAAAGCTCATCTCGGAGGAGGA
TCTCGCGGGAGGAGATGGAAGTGTCCAGTTGGCGGATCACTACCAGCAGAATACGCCAATTGGTGACGGC
CCCGTCCTTCTGCCGGATAACCACTACCTCTCCACCCAGTCGGTGCTGAGCAAGGACCCGAATGAAAAAC
GTGACCACATGGTTCTTCTTGAGTTCGTCACGGCTGCGGGCATCACGTTGGGCATGGACGAACTGTACAA
GGGCGCTGAACAGAAACTTATCTCCGAGGAGGATCTGGCGGAACAGAAGCTGATCAGCGAAGAGGACCTG
GCGGAGCAGAAACTTATCAGCGAAGAGGATCTGTAA
