>Addgene plasmid #59757 | pCAG_smFP Myc | addgene partial sequence | sequence record 96892 | pCAGGS5 5'-ggttcggcttctggcgtgtgacc-3'
ACATGTTCATGCCTTCTTCTTTTTCCTACAGCTCCTGGGCAACGTGCTGGTTATTGTGCTGTCTCATCAT
TTTGGCAAAGAATTCGGTACCGCGGGCCCGGCGCGCCAGCTGGATATCTCCGGACCCGGGCTAGCGCAAT
TGCGGCCGCCACCATGGAGCAAAAACTGATATCGGAGGAAGACTTGGCAGAGCAGAAACTGATTTCGGAA
GAGGATCTTGCCGAACAAAAACTGATCAGTGAGGAAGACCTTGCCGGAGTGTCGAAGGGTGAAGAGCTGT
TCACCGGCGTGGTGCCCATCCTCGTCGAGCTGGACGGAGATGTCAATGGACATAAATTCTCCGTACGGGG
AGAGGGCGAGGGCGACGCAACCAACGGTAAACTGACCCTGAAGTTCATTTGCACCACGGGTAAACTGCCC
GTACCCTGGCCCACCCTGGTCACAACCTTGGGTGGCGGAGTTCAGTGTTTTTCGCGGTATCCAGATCACA
TGAAGCAGCATGACTTTTTCAAGAGCGCTATGCCCGAGGGTTACGTTCAAGAGAGGACCATCAGTTTCAA
GGACGACGGCACCTACAAGACACGGGCTGAGGTGAAATTCGAGGGTGATACACTCGTGAATCGTATCGAG
CTGAAGGGCATAGATTTTAAGGAGGATGGCAATATCCTGGGCCACAAGTTGGAGTATAACTTCAACAGTC
ACAATGTCTATATAACTGCCGATAAGCAGAAGAATGGCATTAAAGCCAATTTC
