>Addgene plasmid #59757 | pCAG_smFP Myc | addgene partial sequence | sequence record 97682 | EBV-rev 5'-GTGGTTTGTCCAAACTCATC-3'
TGCATTAATGAATCGGCCAACGCGCGGGGAGAGGCGGTTTGCGTATTGGGCGCTCTTCCGCTTCCTCGCT
CACTGACTCGCTGCGCTCGGTCGTTCGGCTGCGGCGAGCGGTATCAGCTCACTCAAAGGCGGTAATACGG
TTATCCACAGAATCAGGGGATAACGCAGGAAAGAACATGTGAGCAAAAGGCCAGCAAAAGGCCAGGAACC
GTAAAAAGGCCGCGTTGCTGGCGTTTTTCCATAGGCTCCGCCCCCCTGACGAGCATCACAAAAATCGACG
CTCAAGTCAGAGGTGGCGAAACCCGACAGGACTATAAAGATACCAGGCGTTTCCCCCTGGAAGCTCCCTC
GTGCGCTCTCCTGTTCCGACCCTGCCGCTTACCGGATACCTGTCCGCCTTTCTCCCTTCGGGAAGCGTGG
CGCTTTCTCATAGCTCACGCTGTAGGTATCTCAGTTCGGTGTAGGTCGTTCGCTCCAAGCTGGGCTGTGT
GCACGAACCCCCCGTTCAGCCCGACCGCTGCGCCTTATCCGGTAACTATCGTCTTGAGTCCAACCCGGTA
AGACACGACTTATCGCCACTGGCAGCAGCCACTGGTAACAGGATTAGCAGAGCGAGGTATGTAGGCGGTG
CTACAGAGTTCTTGAAGTGGTGGCCTAACTACGGCTACACTAGAAGAACAGTATTTGGTATCTGCGCTCT
GCTGAAGCCAGTTACCTTCGGAAAAAGAGTTGGTAGCTCTTGATCCGGCAAACAAACCACCGCTGGTAGC
GGTGG
