>Addgene plasmid #59757 | pCAG_smFP Myc | addgene partial sequence | sequence record 98417 | pCAGGS-3 5'-TCCTTAAACCTGTCTTGTAA-3'
TTAGCTATTCATCGGTACCTCGAGCACCGGTTTACAGATCCTCTTCGCTGATAAGTTTCTGCTCCGCCAG
GTCCTCTTCGCTGATCAGCTTCTGTTCCGCCAGATCCTCCTCGGAGATAAGTTTCTGTTCAGCGCCCTTG
TACAGTTCGTCCATGCCCAACGTGATGCCCGCAGCCGTGACGAACTCAAGAAGAACCATGTGGTCACGTT
TTTCATTCGGGTCCTTGCTCAGCACCGACTGGGTGGAGAGGTAGTGGTTATCCGGCAGAAGGACGGGGCC
GTCACCAATTGGCGTATTCTGCTGGTAGTGATCCGCCAACTGGACACTTCCATCTCCTCCCGCGAGATCC
TCCTCCGAGATGAGCTTTTGCTCGGCCGCCAGGTCTTCCTCCGATATCAGCTTCTGCTCGCCGCCTCCGC
CCAAGTCCTCCTCGCTAATGAGTTTCTGCTCTGCGGCCAGATCCTCTTCACTGATGAGCTTCTGTTCTGC
GCCGCCTTCGACATTGTGACGAATTTTGAAATTGGCTTTAATGCCATTCTTCTGCTTATCGGCAGTTATA
TAGACATTGTGACTGTTGAAGTTATACTCCAACTTGTGGCCCAGGATATTGCCATCCTCCTTAAAATCTA
TGCCCTTCAGCTCGATACGATTCACGAGTGTATCACCCTCGAATTTCACCTCAGCCCGTGTCTTGTAGGT
GCCGTCGTCCTTGAAACTGATGGTCCTCTCTTGAACGTAACCCTC
